>Addgene plasmid #135401 | pCW57.1 Lysosomal-METRIQ | addgene full sequence | sequence record 273129 | Addgene NGS Result
AATTCTCGACCTCGAGACAAATGGCAGTATTCATCCACAATTTTAAAAGAAAAGGGGGGATTGGGGGGTA
CAGTGCAGGGGAAAGAATAGTAGACATAATAGCAACAGACATACAAACTAAAGAATTACAAAAACAAATT
ACAAAAATTCAAAATTTTCGGGTTTATTACAGGGACAGCAGAGATCCACTTTGGCCGCGAATCGATATGT
CGAGTTTACTCCCTATCAGTGATAGAGAACGTATGTCGAGTTTACTCCCTATCAGTGATAGAGAACGATG
TCGAGTTTACTCCCTATCAGTGATAGAGAACGTATGTCGAGTTTACTCCCTATCAGTGATAGAGAACGTA
TGTCGAGTTTACTCCCTATCAGTGATAGAGAACGTATGTCGAGTTTATCCCTATCAGTGATAGAGAACGT
ATGTCGAGTTTACTCCCTATCAGTGATAGAGAACGTATGTCGAGGTAGGCGTGTACGGTGGGAGGCCTAT
ATAAGCAGAGCTCGTTTAGTGAACCGTCAGATCGCCTGGAGAATTGGACCATGGGCATCCCGCTGCTGCT
GGCAGCGCTGCTGTGCGTCCCCGCCGGGGCCCTGACCTGCTACGGGGACTCCGGGCAGCCTGTAGACTGG
TTCGTGGTCTACAAGCTGCCAGCTCTTAGAGGGTCCGGGGAGGCGGCGCAGAGAGGGCTGCAGTACAAGT
ATCTGGACGAGAGCTCCGGAGGCTGGCGGGACGGCAGGGCACTCATCAACAGCCCGGAGGGGGCCGTGGG
CCGAAGCCTGCAGCCGCTGTACCGGAGCAACACCAGCCAGCTCGCCTTCCTGCTCTACAATGACCAACCG
CCTCAACCCAGCAAGGCTCAGGACTCTTCCATGCGTGGGCACACGAAGGGTGTCCTGCTCCTTGACCACG
ATGGGGGCTTCTGGCTGGTCCACAGTGTACCTAACTTCCCTCCACCGGCCTCCTCTGCTGCATACAGTTG
GCCTCATAGCGCCTGTACCTACGGGCAGACCCTGCTCTGTGTGTCTTTTCCCTTCGCTCAGTTCTCGAAG
ATGGGCAAGCAGCTGACCTACACCTACCCCTGGGTCTATAACTACCAGCTGGAAGGGATCTTTGCCCAGG
AATTCCCCGACTTGGAGAATGTGGTCAAGGGCCACCACGTTAGCCAAGAACCCTGGAACAGCAGCATCAC
ACTCACATCCCAGGCCGGGGCTGTTTTCCAGAGCTTTGCCAAGTTCAGCAAATTTGGAGATGACCTGTAC
TCCGGCTGGTTGGCAGCAGCCCTTGGTACCAACCTGCAGGTCCAGTTCTGGCACAAAACTGTAGGCATCC
TGCCCTCTAACTGCTCGGATATCTGGCAGGTTCTGAATGTGAACCAGATAGCTTTCCCTGGACCAGCCGG
CCCAAGCTTCAACAGCACAGAGGACCACTCCAAATGGTGCGTGTCCCCAAAAGGGCCCTGGACCTGCGTG
GGTGACATGAATCGGAACCAGGGAGAGGAGCAACGGGGTGGGGGCACACTGTGTGCCCAGCTGCCAGCCC
TCTGGAAAGCCTTCCAGCCGCTGGTGAAGAACTACCAGCCCTGTAATGGCATGGCCAGGAAGCCCAGCAG
AGCTTATAAGATCGTTAACGGTGGAGGTGGAAGCGGTAGCAAAGGAGAAGAACTTTTCACTGGAGTTGTC
CCAATTCTTGTTGAATTAGATGGTGATGTTAATGGGCACAAATTTTCTGTCCGTGGAGAGGGTGAAGGTG
ATGCTACAAACGGAAAACTCACCCTTAAATTTATTTGCACTACTGGAAAACTACCTGTTCCGTGGCCAAC
ACTTGTCACTACTCTGACCTATGGTGTTCAATGCTTTTCCCGTTATCCGGATCACATGAAACGGCATGAC
TTTTTCAAGAGTGCCATGCCCGAAGGTTATGTACAGGAACGCACTATATCTTTCAAAGATGACGGGACCT
ACAAGACGCGTGCTGAAGTCAAGTTTGAAGGTGATACCCTTGTTAATCGTATCGAGTTAAAGGGTATTGA
TTTTAAAGAAGATGGAAACATTCTTGGACACAAACTCGAGTACAACTTTAACTCACACAATGTATACATC
ACGGCAGACAAACAAAAGAATGGAATCAAAGCTAACTTCAAAATTCGCCACAACGTTGAAGATGGTTCCG
TTCAACTAGCAGACCATTATCAACAAAATACTCCAATTGGCGATGGCCCTGTCCTTTTACCAGACAACCA
TTACCTGTCGACACAATCTGTCCTTTCGAAAGATCCCAACGAAAAGCGTGACCACATGGTCCTTCTTGAG
TTTGTAACTGCTGCTGGGATTACACATGGCATGGATGAGCTCTACAAAGGTGGAGGTGGATCCGGCAGTG
GAGAGGGCAGAGGAAGTCTGCTAACATGCGGTGACGTCGAGGAGAATCCTGGCCCAGTGAGCAAGGGCGA
GGAGGATAACATGGCCATCATCAAGGAGTTCATGCGCTTCAAGGTGCACATGGAGGGCTCCGTGAACGGC
CACGAGTTCGAGATCGAGGGCGAGGGCGAGGGCCGCCCCTACGAGGGCACCCAGACCGCCAAGCTGAAGG
TGACCAAGGGTGGCCCCCTGCCCTTCGCCTGGGACATCCTGTCCCCTCAGTTCATGTACGGCTCCAAGGC
CTACGTGAAGCACCCCGCCGACATCCCCGACTACTTGAAGCTGTCCTTCCCCGAGGGCTTCAAGTGGGAG
CGCGTGATGAACTTCGAGGACGGCGGCGTGGTGACCGTGACCCAGGACTCCTCCCTGCAGGACGGCGAGT
TCATCTACAAGGTGAAGCTGCGCGGCACCAACTTCCCCTCCGACGGCCCCGTAATGCAGAAGAAGACCAT
GGGCTGGGAGGCCTCCTCCGAGCGGATGTACCCCGAGGACGGCGCCCTGAAGGGCGAGATCAAGCAGAGG
CTGAAGCTGAAGGACGGCGGCCACTACGACGCTGAGGTCAAGACCACCTACAAGGCCAAGAAGCCCGTGC
AGCTGCCCGGCGCCTACAACGTCAACATCAAGTTGGACATCACCTCCCACAACGAGGACTACACCATCGT
GGAACAGTACGAACGCGCCGAGGGCCGCCACTCCACCGGCGGCATGGACGAGCTGTACAAGGAATTCTCT
TGAGATCCGGGGTTGGGGTTGCGCCTTTTCCAAGGCAGCCCTGGGTTTGCGCAGGGACGCGGCTGCTCTG
GGCGTGGTTCCGGGAAACGCAGCGGCGCCGACCCTGGGTCTCGCACATTCTTCACGTCCGTTCGCAGCGT
CACCCGGATCTTCGCCGCTACCCTTGTGGGCCCCCCGGCGACGCTTCCTGCTCCGCCCCTAAGTCGGGAA
GGTTCCTTGCGGTTCGCGGCGTGCCGGACGTGACAAACGGAAGCCGCACGTCTCACTAGTACCCTCGCAG
ACGGACAGCGCCAGGGAGCAATGGCAGCGCGCCGACCGCGATGGGCTGTGGCCAATAGCGGCTGCTCAGC
AGGGCGCGCCGAGAGCAGCGGCCGGGAAGGGGCGGTGCGGGAGGCGGGGTGTGGGGCGGTAGTGTGGGCC
CTGTTCCTGCCCGCGCGGTGTTCCGCATTCTGCAAGCCTCCGGAGCGCACGTCGGCAGTCGGCTCCCTCG
TTGACCGAATCACCGACCTCTCTCCCCAGCAATTCACCATGACCGAGTACAAGCCCACGGTGCGCCTCGC
CACCCGCGACGACGTCCCCAGGGCCGTACGCACCCTCGCCGCCGCGTTCGCCGACTACCCCGCCACGCGC
CACACCGTCGATCCGGACCGCCACATCGAGCGGGTCACCGAGCTGCAAGAACTCTTCCTCACGCGCGTCG
GGCTCGACATCGGCAAGGTGTGGGTCGCGGACGACGGCGCCGCGGTGGCGGTCTGGACCACGCCGGAGAG
CGTCGAAGCGGGGGCGGTGTTCGCCGAGATCGGCCCGCGCATGGCCGAGTTGAGCGGTTCCCGGCTGGCC
GCGCAGCAACAGATGGAAGGCCTCCTGGCGCCGCACCGGCCCAAGGAGCCCGCGTGGTTCCTGGCCACCG
TCGGCGTCTCGCCCGACCACCAGGGCAAGGGTCTGGGCAGCGCCGTCGTGCTCCCCGGAGTGGAGGCGGC
CGAGCGCGCCGGGGTGCCCGCCTTCCTGGAGACCTCCGCGCCCCGCAACCTCCCCTTCTACGAGCGGCTC
GGCTTCACCGTCACCGCCGACGTCGAGGTGCCCGAAGGACCGCGCACCTGGTGCATGACCCGCAAGCCCG
GTGCCGAAGGTAGAGGTTCTCTCCTCACTTGTGGTGATGTTGAAGAAAACCCTGGTCCAATGTCTAGACT
GGACAAGAGCAAAGTCATAAACGGAGCTCTGGAATTACTCAATGGTGTCGGTATCGAAGGCCTGACGACA
AGGAAACTCGCTCAAAAGCTGGGAGTTGAGCAGCCTACCCTGTACTGGCACGTGAAGAACAAGCGGGCCC
TGCTCGATGCCCTGCCAATCGAGATGCTGGACAGGCATCATACCCACTTCTGCCCCCTGGAAGGCGAGTC
ATGGCAAGACTTTCTGCGGAACAACGCCAAGTCATACCGCTGTGCTCTCCTCTCACATCGCGACGGGGCT
AAAGTGCATCTCGGCACCCGCCCAACAGAGAAACAGTACGAAACCCTGGAAAATCAGCTCGCGTTCCTGT
GTCAGCAAGGCTTCTCCCTGGAGAACGCACTGTACGCTCTGTCCGCCGTGGGCCACTTTACACTGGGCTG
CGTATTGGAGGAACAGGAGCATCAAGTAGCAAAAGAGGAAAGAGAGACACCTACCACCGATTCTATGCCC
CCACTTCTGAGACAAGCAATTGAGCTGTTCGACCGGCAGGGAGCCGAACCTGCCTTCCTTTTCGGCCTGG
AACTAATCATATGTGGCCTGGAGAAACAGCTAAAGTGCGAAAGCGGCGGGCCGACCGACGCCCTTGACGA
TTTTGACTTAGACATGCTCCCAGCCGATGCCCTTGACGACTTTGACCTTGATATGCTGCCTGCTGACGCT
CTTGACGATTTTGACCTTGACATGCTCCCCGGGTAACTAAGTAAGGATCGATCCAAGATATCGTATTCTT
AACTATGTTGCTCCTTTTACGCTATGTGGATACGCTGCTTTAATGCCTTTGTATCATGCTATTGCTTCCC
GTATGGCTTTCATTTTCTCCTCCTTGTATAAATCCTGGTTGCTGTCTCTTTATGAGGAGTTGTGGCCCGT
TGTCAGGCAACGTGGCGTGGTGTGCACTGTGTTTGCTGACGCAACCCCCACTGGTTGGGGCATTGCCACC
ACCTGTCAGCTCCTTTCCGGGACTTTCGCTTTCCCCCTCCCTATTGCCACGGCGGAACTCATCGCCGCCT
GCCTTGCCCGCTGCTGGACAGGGGCTCGGCTGTTGGGCACTGACAATTCCGTGGTGTTGTCGGGGAAGCT
GACGTCCTTTCCATGGCTGCTCGCCTGTGTTGCCACCTGGATTCTGCGCGGGACGTCCTTCTGCTACGTC
CCTTCGGCCCTCAATCCAGCGGACCTTCCTTCCCGCGGCCTGCTGCCGGCTCTGCGGCCTCTTCCGCGTC
TTCGCCTTCGCCCTCAGACGAGTCGGATCTCCCTTTGGGCCGCCTCCCCGCCTGTTTCGCCTCGGCGTCC
GGACTAGAGGTACCTTTAAGACCAATGACTTACAAGGCAGCTGTAGATCTTAGCCACTTTTTAAAAGAAA
AGGGGGGACTGGAAGGGCTAATTCACTCCCAACGAAGACAAGATCTGCTTTTTGCTTGTACTGGGTCTCT
CTGGTTAGACCAGATCTGAGCCTGGGAGCTCTCTGGCTAACTAGGGAACCCACTGCTTAAGCCTCAATAA
AGCTTGCCTTGAGTGCTTCAAGTAGTGTGTGCCCGTCTGTTGTGTGACTCTGGTAACTAGAGATCCCTCA
GACCCTTTTAGTCAGTGTGGAAAATCTCTAGCAGTAGTAGTTCATGTCATCTTATTATTCAGTATTTATA
ACTTGCAAAGAAATGAATATCAGAGAGTGAGAGGAACTTGTTTATTGCAGCTTATAATGGTTACAAATAA
AGCAATAGCATCACAAATTTCACAAATAAAGCATTTTTTTCACTGCATTCTAGTTGTGGTTTGTCCAAAC
TCATCAATGTATCTTATCATGTCTGGCTCTAGCTATCCCGCCCCTAACTCCGCCCATCCCGCCCCTAACT
CCGCCCAGTTCCGCCCATTCTCCGCCCCATGGCTGACTAATTTTTTTTATTTATGCAGAGGCCGAGGCCG
CCTCGGCCTCTGAGCTATTCCAGAAGTAGTGAGGAGGCTTTTTTGGAGGCCTTTCAAATATGTATCCGCT
CATGAGACAATAACCCTGATAAATGCTTCAATAATATTGAAAAAGGAAGAGTATGAGTATTCAACATTTC
CGTGTCGCCCTTATTCCCTTTTTTGCGGCATTTTGCCTTCCTGTTTTTGCTCACCCAGAAACGCTGGTGA
AAGTAAAAGATGCTGAAGATCAGTTGGGTGCACGAGTGGGTTACATCGAACTGGATCTCAACAGCGGTAA
GATCCTTGAGAGTTTTCGCCCCGAAGAACGTTTTCCAATGATGAGCACTTTTAAAGTTCTGCTATGTGGC
GCGGTATTATCCCGTATTGACGCCGGGCAAGAGCAACTCGGTCGCCGCATACACTATTCTCAGAATGACT
TGGTTGAGTACTCACCAGTCACAGAAAAGCATCTTACGGATGGCATGACAGTAAGAGAATTATGCAGTGC
TGCCATAACCATGAGTGATAACACTGCGGCCAACTTACTTCTGACAACGATCGGAGGACCGAAGGAGCTA
ACCGCTTTTTTGCACAACATGGGGGATCATGTAACTCGCCTTGATCGTTGGGAACCGGAGCTGAATGAAG
CCATACCAAACGACGAGCGTGACACCACGATGCCTGTAGCAATGGCAACAACGTTGCGCAAACTATTAAC
TGGCGAACTACTTACTCTAGCTTCCCGGCAACAATTAATAGACTGGATGGAGGCGGATAAAGTTGCAGGA
CCACTTCTGCGCTCGGCCCTTCCGGCTGGCTGGTTTATTGCTGATAAATCTGGAGCCGGTGAGCGTGGGT
CTCGCGGTATCATTGCAGCACTGGGGCCAGATGGTAAGCCCTCCCGTATCGTAGTTATCTACACGACGGG
GAGTCAGGCAACTATGGATGAACGAAATAGACAGATCGCTGAGATAGGTGCCTCACTGATTAAGCATTGG
TAACTGTCAGACCAAGTTTACTCATATATACTTTAGATTGATTTAAAACTTCATTTTTAATTTAAAAGGA
TCTAGGTGAAGATCCTTTTTGATAATCTCATGACCAAAATCCCTTAACGTGAGTTTTCGTTCCACTGAGC
GTCAGACCCCGTAGAAAAGATCAAAGGATCTTCTTGAGATCCTTTTTTTCTGCGCGTAATCTGCTGCTTG
CAAACAAAAAAACCACCGCTACCAGCGGTGGTTTGTTTGCCGGATCAAGAGCTACCAACTCTTTTTCCGA
AGGTAACTGGCTTCAGCAGAGCGCAGATACCAAATACTGTTCTTCTAGTGTAGCCGTAGTTAGGCCACCA
CTTCAAGAACTCTGTAGCACCGCCTACATACCTCGCTCTGCTAATCCTGTTACCAGTGGCTGCTGCCAGT
GGCGATAAGTCGTGTCTTACCGGGTTGGACTCAAGACGATAGTTACCGGATAAGGCGCAGCGGTCGGGCT
GAACGGGGGGTTCGTGCACACAGCCCAGCTTGGAGCGAACGACCTACACCGAACTGAGATACCTACAGCG
TGAGCTATGAGAAAGCGCCACGCTTCCCGAAGGGAGAAAGGCGGACAGGTATCCGGTAAGCGGCAGGGTC
GGAACAGGAGAGCGCACGAGGGAGCTTCCAGGGGGAAACGCCTGGTATCTTTATAGTCCTGTCGGGTTTC
GCCACCTCTGACTTGAGCGTCGATTTTTGTGATGCTCGTCAGGGGGGCGGAGCCTATGGAAAAACGCCAG
CAACGCGGCCTTTTTACGGTTCCTGGCCTTTTGCTGGCCTTTTGCTCACATGTTCTTTCCTGCGTTATCC
CCTGATTCTGTGGATAACCGTATTACCGCCTTTGAGTGAGCTGATACCGCTCGCCGCAGCCGAACGACCG
AGCGCAGCGAGTCAGTGAGCGAGGAAGCGGAAGAGCGCCCAATACGCAAACCGCCTCTCCCCGCGCGTTG
GCCGATTCATTAATGCAGCTGGCACGACAGGTTTCCCGACTGGAAAGCGGGCAGTGAGCGCAACGCAATT
AATGTGAGTTAGCTCACTCATTAGGCACCCCAGGCTTTACACTTTATGCTTCCGGCTCGTATGTTGTGTG
GAATTGTGAGCGGATAACAATTTCACACAGGAAACAGCTATGACCATGATTACGCCAAGCGCGCAATTAA
CCCTCACTAAAGGGAACAAAAGCTGGAGCTGCAAGCTTAATGTAGTCTTATGCAATACTCTTGTAGTCTT
GCAACATGGTAACGATGAGTTAGCAACATGCCTTACAAGGAGAGAAAAAGCACCGTGCATGCCGATTGGT
GGAAGTAAGGTGGTACGATCGTGCCTTATTAGGAAGGCAACAGACGGGTCTGACATGGATTGGACGAACC
ACTGAATTGCCGCATTGCAGAGATATTGTATTTAAGTGCCTAGCTCGATACATAAACGGGTCTCTCTGGT
TAGACCAGATCTGAGCCTGGGAGCTCTCTGGCTAACTAGGGAACCCACTGCTTAAGCCTCAATAAAGCTT
GCCTTGAGTGCTTCAAGTAGTGTGTGCCCGTCTGTTGTGTGACTCTGGTAACTAGAGATCCCTCAGACCC
TTTTAGTCAGTGTGGAAAATCTCTAGCAGTGGCGCCCGAACAGGGACTTGAAAGCGAAAGGGAAACCAGA
GGAGCTCTCTCGACGCAGGACTCGGCTTGCTGAAGCGCGCACGGCAAGAGGCGAGGGGCGGCGACTGGTG
AGTACGCCAAAAATTTTGACTAGCGGAGGCTAGAAGGAGAGAGATGGGTGCGAGAGCGTCAGTATTAAGC
GGGGGAGAATTAGATCGCGATGGGAAAAAATTCGGTTAAGGCCAGGGGGAAAGAAAAAATATAAATTAAA
ACATATAGTATGGGCAAGCAGGGAGCTAGAACGATTCGCAGTTAATCCTGGCCTGTTAGAAACATCAGAA
GGCTGTAGACAAATACTGGGACAGCTACAACCATCCCTTCAGACAGGATCAGAAGAACTTAGATCATTAT
ATAATACAGTAGCAACCCTCTATTGTGTGCATCAAAGGATAGAGATAAAAGACACCAAGGAAGCTTTAGA
CAAGATAGAGGAAGAGCAAAACAAAAGTAAGACCACCGCACAGCAAGCGGCCGCTGATCTTCAGACCTGG
AGGAGGAGATATGAGGGACAATTGGAGAAGTGAATTATATAAATATAAAGTAGTAAAAATTGAACCATTA
GGAGTAGCACCCACCAAGGCAAAGAGAAGAGTGGTGCAGAGAGAAAAAAGAGCAGTGGGAATAGGAGCTT
TGTTCCTTGGGTTCTTGGGAGCAGCAGGAAGCACTATGGGCGCAGCGTCAATGACGCTGACGGTACAGGC
CAGACAATTATTGTCTGGTATAGTGCAGCAGCAGAACAATTTGCTGAGGGCTATTGAGGCGCAACAGCAT
CTGTTGCAACTCACAGTCTGGGGCATCAAGCAGCTCCAGGCAAGAATCCTGGCTGTGGAAAGATACCTAA
AGGATCAACAGCTCCTGGGGATTTGGGGTTGCTCTGGAAAACTCATTTGCACCACTGCTGTGCCTTGGAA
TGCTAGTTGGAGTAATAAATCTCTGGAACAGATTTGGAATCACACGACCTGGATGGAGTGGGACAGAGAA
ATTAACAATTACACAAGCTTAATACACTCCTTAATTGAAGAATCGCAAAACCAGCAAGAAAAGAATGAAC
AAGAATTATTGGAATTAGATAAATGGGCAAGTTTGTGGAATTGGTTTAACATAACAAATTGGCTGTGGTA
TATAAAATTATTCATAATGATAGTAGGAGGCTTGGTAGGTTTAAGAATAGTTTTTGCTGTACTTTCTATA
GTGAATAGAGTTAGGCAGGGATATTCACCATTATCGTTTCAGACCCACCTCCCAACCCCGAGGGGAC
Features (pLannotate 1.2.2; 28 found; start..end, strand, type, name):
     41..158     +  misc_feature   cPPT/CTS: central polypurine tract and central termination sequence of HIV-1
    212..526     +  promoter       tight TRE promoter: Tet-responsive promoter PTight, consisting of seven tet operator sequences followed by the minimal CMV promoter
    547..1623    +  CDS            DNASE2: DNS2A_HUMAN - Also known as DNASE2A, DNL2. Experimental evidence at protein level: Swiss-Prot protein existence level 1. Hydrolyzes DNA under acidic conditions with a preference for double-stranded DNA. Plays a major role in the degradation of nuclear DNA in cellular apoptosis during development. Necessary for proper fetal development and for definitive erythropoiesis in fetal liver, where it degrades nuclear DNA expelled from erythroid precursor cells. From Homo sapiens (Human).
   1648..2358    +  CDS            Superfolder GFP: Superfolder GFP is a basic (constitutively fluorescent) green fluorescent protein published in 2005, derived from Aequorea victoria. It is reported to be a very rapidly-maturing weak dimer.
   2437..3141    +  CDS            mCherry: mCherry is a basic (constitutively fluorescent) red fluorescent protein published in 2004, derived from Discosoma sp.. It is reported to be a very rapidly-maturing monomer with low acid sensitivity.
   3159..3669    +  promoter       hPGK promoter: human phosphoglycerate kinase 1 promoter
   3679..4275    +  CDS            PuroR (fragment): puromycin N-acetyltransferase; pac from Streptomyces; confers resistance to puromycin
   4330..5027    +  CDS            rtTA3 (fragment): reverse tetracycline transactivator 3 activates expression from Tet-responsive promoters in the presence of doxycycline
   4957..5067    +  CDS            VP48: 3 tandem repeats of the minimal activation domain of herpes simplex virus VP16 (Cheng et al., 2013)
   5103..5651    +  misc_feature   WPRE (fragment): woodchuck hepatitis virus posttranscriptional regulatory element
   5677..5748    +  CDS            nef (fragment): NEF_HV1Z2 - Experimental evidence at protein level: Swiss-Prot protein existence level 1. Extracellular Nef protein targets CD4(+) T-lymphocytes for apoptosis by interacting with CXCR4 surface receptors. From Human immunodeficiency virus type 1 group M subtype D (isolate Z2/CDC-Z34) (HIV-1).
   5750..5983    +  LTR            3' LTR (ΔU3): self-inactivating 3' long terminal repeat (LTR) from HIV-1
   6055..6176    +  polyA_signal   SV40 poly(A) signal: SV40 polyadenylation signal
   6216..6351    +  rep_origin     SV40 ori: SV40 origin of replication
   6359..6422    +  promoter       AmpR promoter: bla
   6423..7283    +  CDS            AmpR: β-lactamase; bla; confers resistance to ampicillin, carbenicillin, and related antibiotics
   7454..8042    +  rep_origin     ori: high-copy-number ColE1/pMB1/pBR322/pUC origin of replication
   8225..8317    +  CDS            lacI (fragment): lac repressor; lacI; The lac repressor binds to the lac operator to inhibit transcription in E. coli. This inhibition can be relieved by adding lactose or isopropyl-β-D-thiogalactopyranoside (IPTG).
   8330..8351    +  protein_bind   CAP binding site: CAP binding activates transcription in the presence of cAMP. E. coli catabolite activator protein
   8366..8396    +  promoter       lac promoter: promoter for the E. coli lac operon
   8404..8420    +  protein_bind   lac operator: The lac repressor binds to the lac operator to inhibit transcription in E. coli. This inhibition can be relieved by adding lactose or isopropyl-β-D-thiogalactopyranoside (IPTG). lac repressor encoded by lacI
   8465..8483    +  promoter       T3 promoter: promoter for bacteriophage T3 RNA polymerase
   8511..8737    +  promoter       RSV promoter: Rous sarcoma virus enhancer/promoter
   8738..8918    +  LTR            5' LTR (truncated): truncated 5' long terminal repeat (LTR) from HIV-1
   8965..9090    +  misc_feature   HIV-1 Ψ: packaging signal of human immunodeficiency virus type 1
   9074..9437    +  CDS            HIV-1 gag (fragment): gag protein from human immunodeficiency virus 1; gag
   9583..9816    +  misc_feature   RRE: The Rev response element (RRE) of HIV-1 allows for Rev-dependent mRNA export from the nucleus to the cytoplasm.
  10193..10217   +  CDS            Rev (fragment): human immunodeficiency virus 1 (HIV-1) Rev protein; rev; enhances nuclear export of unspliced and incompletely spliced viral mRNAs
