[The description below was written by a language model from this plasmid's Addgene catalogue record and pLannotate feature annotations shown in this document.]
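Description:
pCW57.1 Lysosomal-METRIQ is a doxycycline-inducible, third-generation-style HIV-1 lentiviral vector for mammalian expression of a ratiometric probe of lysosomal activity. The catalogue lists the backbone as pMRX-IP, but the plasmid name and the annotated features (RSV promoter fused to a truncated 5' LTR, Ψ packaging signal, partial gag, RRE, cPPT/CTS, WPRE and a self-inactivating ΔU3 3' LTR) match a pCW57.1-type lentiviral Tet-On backbone rather than a retroviral one. In bacteria it is maintained through a high-copy ColE1/pUC origin with ampicillin resistance. An SV40 poly(A) signal and SV40 origin sit downstream of the 3' LTR.

The payload is driven by the tight TRE promoter (seven tet operators plus a minimal CMV promoter). It encodes human DNase II alpha (DNASE2, recorded as carrying the C432T single-nucleotide polymorphism) fused at its C terminus to superfolder GFP, followed by a T2A peptide and mCherry. The T2A is listed in the catalogue and falls in the unannotated gap between the two fluorescent protein coding sequences. Ribosomal skipping at T2A should yield the two proteins from a single transcript: DNase II-sfGFP, which is directed to lysosomes, and free cytosolic mCherry, which serves as an internal expression control, so that the green-to-red ratio reports on lysosomal function.

A second cassette uses the human PGK promoter to express puromycin N-acetyltransferase and the reverse tetracycline transactivator rtTA3. This allows puromycin selection of transduced cells and supplies the doxycycline-dependent activator for the TRE promoter from the same vector. The construct is intended for making stable, inducible reporter cell lines for measuring lysosomal activity.
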