Addgene plasmid #135401: pCW57.1 Lysosomal-METRIQ
Purpose: Expresses lysosomal-METRIQ (DNAse II-sfGFP together with cytosolic RFP) to measure lysosomal activity
Depositing lab: Eisuke Itakura. Depositing organization: Chiba University. Publication: Identification of a factor controlling lysosomal homeostasis using a novel lysosomal trafficking probe. Ishii S, Matsuura A, Itakura E. Sci Rep. 2019 Aug 12;9(1):11635. doi: 10.1038/s41598-019-48131-2. PubMed 31406169.
Backbone
  Vector backbone: pMRX-IP
  Vector type: Mammalian Expression, Lentiviral
  Selectable markers: Puromycin
Growth in bacteria
  Bacterial resistance: Ampicillin, 100 μg/mL
  Growth temperature: 37°C
  Growth strain: NEB Stable
  Copy number: Unknown
Gene/Insert
  Gene/Insert name: DNAse II alpha (alt names: DNASE2; Deoxyribonuclease-2-alpha)
  Species: H. sapiens (human)
  Insert size (bp): 1080
  Mutation: Single-nucleotide polymorphism C432T
  GenBank ID: NM_001375.2
  Entrez Gene: DNASE2 (a.k.a. DNASE2A, DNL, DNL2)
  Tag / fusion protein: sfGFP (C terminal on insert); T2A (C terminal on insert); mCherry
  Cloning method: Gibson Cloning
  Sequencing primers: 5′ GATCGCCTGGAGAATTGGaccATGggcatcccgctgctgctggcag
Terms and licenses: Academic/Nonprofit Terms; Industry Terms: Not Available to Industry
How to cite: pCW57.1 Lysosomal-METRIQ was a gift from Eisuke Itakura (Addgene plasmid # 135401 ; http://n2t.net/addgene:135401 ; RRID:Addgene_135401)
